Addgene plasmid #60942: p3XFlag-CAPN2
Purpose: Expresses calpain2 in mammalian cells
Depositing lab: Yi Zhang. Depositing organization: Boston Children's Hospital. Publication: Regulation of TET protein stability by calpains. Wang Y, Zhang Y. Cell Rep. 2014 Jan 30;6(2):278-84. doi: 10.1016/j.celrep.2013.12.031. Epub 2014 Jan 9. PubMed 24412366.
Backbone
  Vector backbone: p3xFlag-CMV-14
  Backbone manufacturer: sigma
  Backbone size w/o insert (bp): 6310
  Vector type: Mammalian Expression
Growth in bacteria
  Bacterial resistance: Ampicillin, 100 μg/mL
  Growth temperature: 37°C
  Growth strain: Top10
  Copy number: High Copy
Gene/Insert
  Gene/Insert name: Calpain 2
  Species: H. sapiens (human)
  Insert size (bp): 2103
  Entrez Gene: CAPN2 (a.k.a. CANP2, CANPL2, CANPml, mCANP)
  Promoter: CMV
  Tag / fusion protein: 3xflag (C terminal on backbone)
  Cloning method: Restriction Enzyme; 5′ cloning site HindIII (not destroyed); 3′ cloning site XbaI (not destroyed)
  Sequencing primers: 5′ CMV-F; 3′ BGH-rev
Terms and licenses: Academic/Nonprofit Terms; Industry Terms: Not Available to Industry
How to cite: p3XFlag-CAPN2 was a gift from Yi Zhang (Addgene plasmid # 60942 ; http://n2t.net/addgene:60942 ; RRID:Addgene_60942)
