[The description below was written by a language model from this plasmid's Addgene catalogue record and pLannotate feature annotations shown in this document.]
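Description:
p3XFlag-CAPN2 is a mammalian expression plasmid built on the commercial p3xFlag-CMV-14 backbone and carrying the human calpain 2 (CAPN2) coding sequence. CAPN2 encodes the catalytic subunit of a calcium-regulated, non-lysosomal thiol protease that performs limited cleavage of its substrates. The roughly 2.1 kb open reading frame was inserted between the HindIII and XbaI sites, both of which were retained, and sits downstream of the human cytomegalovirus immediate-early enhancer and promoter for strong constitutive transcription. It is followed by the backbone-encoded 3xFLAG sequence, so the protein is produced with three tandem FLAG epitopes at its C terminus, which allows detection or immunoprecipitation with anti-FLAG antibodies. A human growth hormone polyadenylation signal terminates the transcript.

A second cassette, driven by the SV40 enhancer/early promoter, contains the neomycin phosphotransferase gene, which would permit G418 selection of stably transfected mammalian cells. The annotation also detects an adjacent bleomycin-binding (ble) coding sequence, which lies next to neo in the Tn5 transposon region. For propagation in E. coli the plasmid has a high-copy ColE1/pUC-type origin and a β-lactamase gene with its own promoter for ampicillin selection. It also carries an f1 phage origin, which can support single-stranded DNA production, and a residual lacZα fragment. The full sequence record is 7,671 nt, shorter than the sum of the catalogued backbone and insert sizes, and the record does not explain the difference. The stated purpose is expression of calpain 2 in mammalian cells, and the associated publication concerns regulation of TET protein stability by calpains.
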