Features (pLannotate 1.2.2; 13 found; start..end, strand, type, name):
    458..612     -  CDS            lacZα (fragment): LacZα fragment of β-galactosidase; lacZ fragment
    772..1151    +  enhancer       CMV enhancer: human cytomegalovirus immediate early enhancer
   1153..1352    +  promoter       CMV promoter: human cytomegalovirus (CMV) immediate early promoter
   1384..3483    +  CDS            CAPN2: CAN2_HUMAN - Also known as CANPL2. Experimental evidence at protein level: Swiss-Prot protein existence level 1. Calcium-regulated non-lysosomal thiol-protease which catalyzes limited proteolysis of substrates involved in cytoskeletal remodeling and signal transduction. Proteolytically cleaves MYOC at 'Arg-226' (PubMed:17650508). Proteolytically cleaves CPEB3 following neuronal stimulation which abolishes CPEB3 translational repressor activity, leading to translation of CPEB3 target mRNAs (By similarity). From Homo sapiens (Human).
   3505..3570    +  CDS            3xFLAG: three tandem FLAG® epitope tags, followed by an enterokinase cleavage site
   3581..4203    +  polyA_signal   hGH poly(A) signal: human growth hormone polyadenylation signal
   4245..4542    +  promoter       SV40 promoter: SV40 enhancer and early promoter
   4596..5387    +  CDS            neo: KKA2_KLEPN - Also known as kan, nptII. Experimental evidence at protein level: Swiss-Prot protein existence level 1. Resistance to kanamycin, neomycin, paromomycin, ribostamycin, butirosin and gentamicin B. From Klebsiella pneumoniae.
   5411..5788    +  CDS            ble: BLE_KLEPN - Experimental evidence at protein level: Swiss-Prot protein existence level 1. Binding protein with a strong affinity to the bleomycin family of antibiotics. Binds to CL990; an antimitotic-antibiotic compound. From Klebsiella pneumoniae.
   5919..6507    -  rep_origin     ori: high-copy-number ColE1/pMB1/pBR322/pUC origin of replication
   6678..7538    -  CDS            AmpR: β-lactamase; bla; confers resistance to ampicillin, carbenicillin, and related antibiotics
   7539..7643    -  promoter       AmpR promoter: bla
   7670..427     +  rep_origin     f1 ori (across the origin) (sequence partly withheld): f1 bacteriophage origin of replication; arrow indicates direction of (+) strand synthesis
>Addgene plasmid #60942 | p3XFlag-CAPN2 | addgene full sequence | sequence record 151420 | Addgene NGS Result
[122 nt withheld, positions 1-122]
C
[91 nt withheld, positions 124-214]
A
[49 nt withheld, positions 216-264]
CCTTTGACGTTGGAGTCCACGTTCTTT
[37 nt withheld, positions 292-328]
ACCCTATCTCGGTCTATTCTTTTGATTTATAAGGGATTTTGCCGATTTCGGCCTATTGGTTAAAAAATGA
GCTGATTTAACAAAAATTTAACGCGAATTTTAACAAAATATTAACGCTTACAATTTCCATTCGCCATTCA
GGCTGCGCAACTGTTGGGAAGGGCGATCGGTGCGGGCCTCTTCGCTATTACGCCAGCTGGCGAAAGGGGG
ATGTGCTGCAAGGCGATTAAGTTGGGTAACGCCAGGGTTTTCCCAGTCACGACGTTGTAAAACGACGGCC
AGTGCCAAGCTGATCTATACATTGAATCAATATTGGCAATTAGCCATATTAGTCATTGGTTATATAGCAT
AAATCAATATTGGCTATTGGCCATTGCATACGTTGTATCTATATCATAATATGTACATTTATATTGGCTC
ATGTCCAATATGACCGCCATGTTGACATTGATTATTGACTAGTTATTAATAGTAATCAATTACGGGGTCA
TTAGTTCATAGCCCATATATGGAGTTCCGCGTTACATAACTTACGGTAAATGGCCCGCCTGGCTGACCGC
CCAACGACCCCCGCCCATTGACGTCAATAATGACGTATGTTCCCATAGTAACGCCAATAGGGACTTTCCA
TTGACGTCAATGGGTGGAGTATTTACGGTAAACTGCCCACTTGGCAGTACATCAAGTGTATCATATGCCA
AGTCCGCCCCCTATTGACGTCAATGACGGTAAATGGCCCGCCTGGCATTATGCCCAGTACATGACCTTAC
GGGACTTTCCTACTTGGCAGTACATCTACGTATTAGTCATCGCTATTACCATGGTGATGCGGTTTTGGCA
GTACACCAATGGGCGTGGATAGCGGTTTGACTCACGGGGATTTCCAAGTCTCCACCCCATTGACGTCAAT
GGGAGTTTGTTTTGGCACCAAAATCAACGGGACTTTCCAAAATGTCGTAATAACCCCGCCCCGTTGACGC
AAATGGGCGGTAGGCGTGTACGGTGGGAGGTCTATATAAGCAGAGCTCGTTTAGTGAACCGTCAGAATTA
AGCTTATGGCGGGCATCGCGGCCAAGCTGGCGAAGGACCGGGAGGCGGCCGAGGGGCTGGGCTCCCACGA
GAGGGCCATCAAGTACCTCAACCAGGACTACGAGGCGCTGCGGAACGAGTGCCTGGAGGCCGGGACGCTC
TTCCAGGACCCGTCCTTCCCGGCCATCCCCTCGGCCCTGGGCTTCAAGGAGTTGGGGCCCTACTCCAGCA
AAACCCGGGGCATCGAGTGGAAGCGCCCCACGGAGATCTGCGCTGACCCCCAGTTTATCATTGGAGGAGC
CACCCGCACAGACATCTGCCAAGGAGCCCTAGGTGACTGCTGGCTGCTGGCAGCCATTGCCTCCCTCACC
TTGAATGAAGAAATCCTGGCTCGAGTCGTCCCCCTAAACCAGAGCTTCCAGGAAAACTATGCAGGGATCT
TTCACTTCCAGTTCTGGCAATACGGCGAGTGGGTGGAGGTGGTGGTGGATGACAGGCTGCCCACCAAGGA
CGGGGAGCTGCTCTTTGTGCATTCAGCCGAAGGGAGCGAGTTCTGGAGCGCCCTGCTGGAGAAGGCATAC
GCCAAGATCAACGGATGCTATGAAGCACTATCAGGGGGTGCCACCACTGAGGGCTTCGAAGACTTCACCG
GAGGCATTGCTGAGTGGTATGAGTTGAAGAAGCCCCCTCCCAACCTGTTCAAGATCATCCAGAAAGCTCT
GCAAAAAGGCTCTCTCCTTGGCTGCTCCATCGACATCACCAGCGCCGCGGACTCGGAGGCCATCACGTTT
CAGAAGCTGGTGAAGGGGCACGCGTACTCGGTCACCGGAGCCGAGGAGGTTGAAAGTAACGGAAGCCTAC
AGAAACTGATCCGCATCCGAAATCCCTGGGGAGAAGTGGAGTGGACAGGGCGGTGGAATGACAACTGCCC
AAGCTGGAACACTATAGACCCAGAGGAGAGGGAAAGGCTGACCAGACGGCATGAAGATGGAGAATTCTGG
ATGTCTTTCAGTGACTTCCTGAGGCACTATTCCCGCCTGGAGATCTGTAACCTGACCCCAGACACTCTCA
CCAGCGATACCTACAAGAAGTGGAAACTCACCAAAATGGATGGGAACTGGAGGCGGGGCTCCACCGCGGG
AGGTTGCAGGAACTACCCGAACACATTCTGGATGAACCCTCAGTACCTGATCAAGCTGGAGGAGGAGGAT
GAGGACGAGGAGGATGGGGAGAGCGGCTGCACCTTCCTGGTGGGGCTCATTCAGAAGCACCGACGGCGGC
AGAGGAAGATGGGCGAGGACATGCACACCATCGGCTTTGGCATCTATGAGGTTCCAGAGGAGTTAAGTGG
GCAGACCAACATCCACCTCAGCAAAAACTTCTTCCTGACGAATCGCGCCAGGGAGCGCTCAGACACCTTC
ATCAACCTCCGGGAGGTGCTCAACCGCTTCAAGCTGCCGCCAGGAGAGTACATTCTCGTGCCTTCCACCT
TCGAACCCAACAAGGATGGGGATTTCTGCATCCGGGTCTTTTCTGAAAAGAAAGCTGACTACCAAGCTGT
CGATGATGAAATCGAGGCCAATCTTGAAGAGTTCGACATCAGCGAGGATGACATTGATGATGGATTCAGG
AGACTGTTTGCCCAGTTGGCAGGAGAGGATGCGGAGATCTCTGCCTTTGAGCTGCAGACCATCCTGAGAA
GGGTTCTAGCAAAGCGCCAAGATATCAAGTCAGATGGCTTCAGCATCGAGACATGCAAAATTATGGTTGA
CATGCTAGATTCGGACGGGAGTGGCAAGCTGGGGCTGAAGGAGTTCTACATTCTCTGGACGAAGATTCAA
AAATACCAAAAAATTTACCGAGAAATCGACGTTGACAGGTCTGGTACCATGAATTCCTATGAAATGCGGA
AGGCATTAGAAGAAGCAGGTTTCAAGATGCCCTGTCAACTCCACCAAGTCATCGTTGCTCGGTTTGCAGA
TGACCAGCTCATCATCGATTTTGATAATTTTGTTCGGTGTTTGGTTCGGCTGGAAACGCTATTCAAGATA
TTTAAGCAGCTGGATCCCGAGAATACTGGAACAATAGAGCTCGACCTTATCTCTTGGCTCTGTTTCTCAG
TACTTTGCTCTAGAGGATCCCGGGCTGACTACAAAGACCATGACGGTGATTATAAAGATCATGACATCGA
CTACAAGGATGACGATGACAAGTAGTGATCCCGGGTGGCATCCCTGTGACCCCTCCCCAGTGCCTCTCCT
GGCCCTGGAAGTTGCCACTCCAGTGCCCACCAGCCTTGTCCTAATAAAATTAAGTTGCATCATTTTGTCT
GACTAGGTGTCCTTCTATAATATTATGGGGTGGAGGGGGGTGGTATGGAGCAAGGGGCAAGTTGGGAAGA
CAACCTGTAGGGCCTGCGGGGTCTATTGGGAACCAAGCTGGAGTGCAGTGGCACAATCTTGGCTCACTGC
AATCTCCGCCTCCTGGGTTCAAGCGATTCTCCTGCCTCAGCCTCCCGAGTTGTTGGGATTCCAGGCATGC
ATGACCAGGCTCAGCTAATTTTTGTTTTTTTGGTAGAGACGGGGTTTCACCATATTGGCCAGGCTGGTCT
CCAACTCCTAATCTCAGGTGATCTACCCACCTTGGCCTCCCAAATTGCTGGGATTACAGGCGTGAACCAC
TGCTCCCTTCCCTGTCCTTCTGATTTTAAAATAACTATACCAGCAGGAGGACGTCCAGACACAGCATAGG
CTACCTGGCCATGCCCAACCGGTGGGACATTTGAGTTGCTTGCTTGGCACTGTCCTCTCATGCGTTGGGT
CCACTCAGTAGATGCCTGTTGAATTGGGTACGCGGCCAGCTTGGCTGTGGAATGTGTGTCAGTTAGGGTG
TGGAAAGTCCCCAGGCTCCCCAGCAGGCAGAAGTATGCAAAGCATGCATCTCAATTAGTCAGCAACCAGG
TGTGGAAAGTCCCCAGGCTCCCCAGCAGGCAGAAGTATGCAAAGCATGCATCTCAATTAGTCAGCAACCA
TAGTCCCGCCCCTAACTCCGCCCATCCCGCCCCTAACTCCGCCCAGTTCCGCCCATTCTCCGCCCCATGG
CTGACTAATTTTTTTTATTTATGCAGAGGCCGAGGCCGCCTCGGCCTCTGAGCTATTCCAGAAGTAGTGA
GGAGGCTTTTTTGGAGGAATTGATCAGCTTGGGATCTGATCAAGAGACAGGATGAGGATCGTTTCGCATG
ATTGAACAAGATGGATTGCACGCAGGTTCTCCGGCCGCTTGGGTGGAGAGGCTATTCGGCTATGACTGGG
CACAACAGACAATCGGCTGCTCTGATGCCGCCGTGTTCCGGCTGTCAGCGCAGGGGCGCCCGGTTCTTTT
TGTCAAGACCGACCTGTCCGGTGCCCTGAATGAACTGCAGGACGAGGCAGCGCGGCTATCGTGGCTGGCC
ACGACGGGCGTTCCTTGCGCAGCTGTGCTCGACGTTGTCACTGAAGCGGGAAGGGACTGGCTGCTATTGG
GCGAAGTGCCGGGGCAGGATCTCCTGTCATCTCACCTTGCTCCTGCCGAGAAAGTATCCATCATGGCTGA
TGCAATGCGGCGGCTGCATACGCTTGATCCGGCTACCTGCCCATTCGACCACCAAGCGAAACATCGCATC
GAGCGAGCACGTACTCGGATGGAAGCCGGTCTTGTCGATCAGGATGATCTGGACGAAGAGCATCAGGGGC
TCGCGCCAGCCGAACTGTTCGCCAGGCTCAAGGCGCGCATGCCCGACGGCGAGGATCTCGTCGTGACCCA
TGGCGATGCCTGCTTGCCGAATATCATGGTGGAAAATGGCCGCTTTTCTGGATTCATCGACTGTGGCCGG
CTGGGTGTGGCGGACCGCTATCAGGACATAGCGTTGGCTACCCGTGATATTGCTGAAGAGCTTGGCGGCG
AATGGGCTGACCGCTTCCTCGTGCTTTACGGTATCGCCGCTCCCGATTCGCAGCGCATCGCCTTCTATCG
CCTTCTTGACGAGTTCTTCTGAGCGGGACTCTGGGGTTCGAAATGACCGACCAAGCGACGCCCAACCTGC
CATCACGAGATTTCGATTCCACCGCCGCCTTCTATGAAAGGTTGGGCTTCGGAATCGTTTTCCGGGACGC
CGGCTGGATGATCCTCCAGCGCGGGGATCTCATGCTGGAGTTCTTCGCCCACCCCGGGCTCGATCCCCTC
GCGAGTTGGTTCAGCTGCTGCCTGAGGCTGGACGACCTCGCGGAGTTCTACCGGCAGTGCAAATCCGTCG
GCATCCAGGAAACCAGCAGCGGCTATCCGCGCATCCATGCCCCCGAACTGCAGGAGTGGGGAGGCACGAT
GGCCGCTTTGGTCGACCCGGACGGGACGCTCCTGCGCCTGATACAGAACGAATTGCTTGCAGGCATCTCA
TGAGTGTGTCTTCCCGTTTTCCGCCTGAGGTCACTGCGTGGATGGAGCGCTGGCGCCTGCTGCGCGACGG
CGAGCTGCTCACCACCCACTCGCCAAGCTGGAACCGTAAAAAGGCCGCGTTGCTGGCGTTTTTCCATAGG
CTCCGCCCCCCTGACGAGCATCACAAAAATCGACGCTCAAGTCAGAGGTGGCGAAACCCGACAGGACTAT
AAAGATACCAGGCGTTTCCCCCTGGAAGCTCCCTCGTGCGCTCTCCTGTTCCGACCCTGCCGCTTACCGG
ATACCTGTCCGCCTTTCTCCCTTCGGGAAGCGTGGCGCTTTCTCATAGCTCACGCTGTAGGTATCTCAGT
TCGGTGTAGGTCGTTCGCTCCAAGCTGGGCTGTGTGCACGAACCCCCCGTTCAGCCCGACCGCTGCGCCT
TATCCGGTAACTATCGTCTTGAGTCCAACCCGGTAAGACACGACTTATCGCCACTGGCAGCAGCCACTGG
TAACAGGATTAGCAGAGCGAGGTATGTAGGCGGTGCTACAGAGTTCTTGAAGTGGTGGCCTAACTACGGC
TACACTAGAAGAACAGTATTTGGTATCTGCGCTCTGCTGAAGCCAGTTACCTTCGGAAAAAGAGTTGGTA
GCTCTTGATCCGGCAAACAAACCACCGCTGGTAGCGGTGGTTTTTTTGTTTGCAAGCAGCAGATTACGCG
CAGAAAAAAAGGATCTCAAGAAGATCCTTTGATCTTTTCTACGGGGTCTGACGCTCAGTGGAACGAAAAC
TCACGTTAAGGGATTTTGGTCATGAGATTATCAAAAAGGATCTTCACCTAGATCCTTTTAAATTAAAAAT
GAAGTTTTAAATCAATCTAAAGTATATATGAGTAAACTTGGTCTGACAGTTACCAATGCTTAATCAGTGA
GGCACCTATCTCAGCGATCTGTCTATTTCGTTCATCCATAGTTGCCTGACTCCCCGTCGTGTAGATAACT
ACGATACGGGAGGGCTTACCATCTGGCCCCAGTGCTGCAATGATACCGCGAGACCCACGCTCACCGGCTC
CAGATTTATCAGCAATAAACCAGCCAGCCGGAAGGGCCGAGCGCAGAAGTGGTCCTGCAACTTTATCCGC
CTCCATCCAGTCTATTAATTGTTGCCGGGAAGCTAGAGTAAGTAGTTCGCCAGTTAATAGTTTGCGCAAC
GTTGTTGCCATTGCTACAGGCATCGTGGTGTCACGCTCGTCGTTTGGTATGGCTTCATTCAGCTCCGGTT
CCCAACGATCAAGGCGAGTTACATGATCCCCCATGTTGTGCAAAAAAGCGGTTAGCTCCTTCGGTCCTCC
GATCGTTGTCAGAAGTAAGTTGGCCGCAGTGTTATCACTCATGGTTATGGCAGCACTGCATAATTCTCTT
ACTGTCATGCCATCCGTAAGATGCTTTTCTGTGACTGGTGAGTACTCAACCAAGTCATTCTGAGAATAGT
GTATGCGGCGACCGAGTTGCTCTTGCCCGGCGTCAATACGGGATAATACCGCGCCACATAGCAGAACTTT
AAAAGTGCTCATCATTGGAAAACGTTCTTCGGGGCGAAAACTCTCAAGGATCTTACCGCTGTTGAGATCC
AGTTCGATGTAACCCACTCGTGCACCCAACTGATCTTCAGCATCTTTTACTTTCACCAGCGTTTCTGGGT
GAGCAAAAACAGGAAGGCAAAATGCCGCAAAAAAGGGAATAAGGGCGACACGGAAATGTTGAATACTCAT
ACTCTTCCTTTTTCAATATTATTGAAGCATTTATCAGGGTTATTGTCTCATGAGCGGATACATATTTGAA
TGTATTTAGAAAAATAAACAAATAGGGGTTCCGCGCACATTTCCCCGAAAAGTGCCACCTGAC
