>Addgene plasmid #60942 | p3XFlag-CAPN2 | addgene partial sequence | sequence record 100113 | hGH-PA-R 5'-CCAGCTTGGTTCCCAATAGA-3'
GGTTGTCTTCCCAACTTGCCCCTTGCTCCATACCACCCCCCTCCACCCCATAATATTATAGAAGGACACC
TAGTCAGACAAAATGATGCAACTTAATTTTATTAGGACAAGGCTGGTGGGCACTGGAGTGGCAACTTCCA
GGGCCAGGAGAGGCACTGGGGAGGGGTCACAGGGATGCCACCCGGGATCACTACTTGTCATCGTCATCCT
TGTAGTCGATGTCATGATCTTTATAATCACCGTCATGGTCTTTGTAGTCAGCCCGGGATCCTCTAGAGCA
AAGTACTGAGAAACAGAGCCAAGAGATAAGGTCGAGCTCTATTGTTCCAGTATTCTCGGGATCCAGCTGC
TTAAATATCTTGAATAGCGTTTCCAGCCGAACCAAACACCGAACAAAATTATCAAAATCGATGATGAGCT
GGTCATCTGCAAACCGAGCAACGATGACTTGGTGGAGTTGACAGGGCATCTTGAAACCTGCTTCTTCTAA
TGCCTTCCGCATTTCATAGGAATTCATGGTACCAGACCTGTCAACGTCGATTTCTCGGTAAATTTTTTGG
TATTTTTGAATCTTCGTCCAGAGAATGTAGAACTCCTTCAGCCCCAGCTTGCCACTCCCGTCCGAATCTA
GCATGTCAACCATAATTTTGCATGTCTCGATGCTGAAGCCATCTGACTTGATATCTTGGCGCTTTGCTAG
AACCCTTCTCAGGATGGTCTGCAGCTCAAAGGCAGAGATCTCCGCATCCTCTCCTGCCAACTGGGCAAAC
AGTCTCCTGAATCCATCATCAATGTCATCCTCGCTGATGTCGAACTCTTCAAGATTGGCCTCGATTTCAT
CATCGACAGCTTGGTAGTCAGCTTTCTTTTCAGAAAAGACCCGGATGCAGAAATCCCCATCCTTGTTGGG
TTCGAAGGTGGAAGGCACGAGAATGTACTCTCCTGGCGGCAGCTTGAAGCGGTTGAGCACCTCCCGGAGG
TTGATGAAGGTGTCTGAGCGCTCCCTGGCGCGATTCGTCAGGAAGAAGTTTTTGCTG
