>Addgene plasmid #60942 | p3XFlag-CAPN2 | addgene partial sequence | sequence record 100114 | CMV-F 5'-CGCAAATGGGCGGTAGGCGTG-3'
CTATATAAGCAGAGCTCGTTTAGTGAACCGTCAGAATTAAGCTTATGGCGGGCATCGCGGCCAAGCTGGC
GAAGGACCGGGAGGCGGCCGAGGGGCTGGGCTCCCACGAGAGGGCCATCAAGTACCTCAACCAGGACTAC
GAGGCGCTGCGGAACGAGTGCCTGGAGGCCGGGACGCTCTTCCAGGACCCGTCCTTCCCGGCCATCCCCT
CGGCCCTGGGCTTCAAGGAGTTGGGGCCCTACTCCAGCAAAACCCGGGGCATCGAGTGGAAGCGCCCCAC
GGAGATCTGCGCTGACCCCCAGTTTATCATTGGAGGAGCCACCCGCACAGACATCTGCCAAGGAGCCCTA
GGTGACTGCTGGCTGCTGGCAGCCATTGCCTCCCTCACCTTGAATGAAGAAATCCTGGCTCGAGTCGTCC
CCCTAAACCAGAGCTTCCAGGAAAACTATGCAGGGATCTTTCACTTCCAGTTCTGGCAATACGGCGAGTG
GGTGGAGGTGGTGGTGGATGACAGGCTGCCCACCAAGGACGGGGAGCTGCTCTTTGTGCATTCAGCCGAA
GGGAGCGAGTTCTGGAGCGCCCTGCTGGAGAAGGCATACGCCAAGATCAACGGATGCTATGAAGCACTAT
CAGGGGGTGCCACCACTGAGGGCTTCGAAGACTTCACCGGAGGCATTGCTGAGTGGTATGAGTTGAAGAA
GCCCCCTCCCAACCTGTTCAAGATCATCCAGAAAGCTCTGCAAAAAGGCTCTCTCCTTGGCTGCTCCATC
GACATCACCAGCGCCGCGGACTCGGAGGCCATCACGTTTCAGAAGCTGGTGAAGGGGCACGCGTACTCGG
TCACCGGAGCCGAGGAGGTTGAAAGTAACGGAAGCCTACAGAAACTGATCCGCATCCGAAATCCCTGGGG
AGAAGTGGAGTGGACAGGGCGGTGGAATGACAACTGCCCAAGCTGGAACACTATAGACCCAGAGGAGAGG
GAAAGGCTGACCAGACGGCATGAAGATGGAGAATTCTGGATGTCTTTCAG
